>Addgene plasmid #205119 | SDC4A-c001 | addgene full sequence | sequence record 411015 | Addgene Partial NGS Result
GACATTGATTATTGACTAGTTATTAATAGTAATCAATTACGGGGTCATTAGTTCATAGCCCATATATGGA
GTTCCGCGTTACATAACTTACGGTAAATGGCCCGCCTGGCTGACCGCCCAACGACCCCCGCCCATTGACG
TCAATAATGACGTATGTTCCCATAGTAACGCCAATAGGGACTTTCCATTGACGTCAATGGGTGGAGTATT
TACGGTAAACTGCCCACTTGGCAGTACATCAAGTGTATCATATGCCAAGTACGCCCCCTATTGACGTCAA
TGACGGTAAATGGCCCGCCTGGCATTATGCCCAGTACATGACCTTATGGGACTTTCCTACTTGGCAGTAC
ATCTACGTATTAGTCATCGCTATTACCATGGTCGAGGTGAGCCCCACGTTCTGCTTCACTCTCCCCATCT
CCCCCCCCTCCCCACCCCCAATTTTGTATTTATTTATTTTTTAATTATTTTGTGCAGCGATGGGGGCGGG
GGGGGGGGGGGGGGGCGCGCGGGGGGGGGGGSGGGGCGRGGCGGAGAGGTGCGGCGGCAGCCAATCAGAG
CGGCGCGCTCCGAAAGTTTCCTTTTATGGCGAGGCGGCGGCGGCGGCGGCCCTATAAAAAGCGAAGCGCG
CGGCGGGCGGGAGTCGCTGCGCGCTGCCTTCGCCCCGTGCCCCGCTCCGCCGCCGCCTCGCGCCGCCCGC
CCCGGCTCTGACTGACCGCGTTACTCCCACAGGTGAGCGGGCGGGACGGCCCTTCTCCTCCGGGCTGTAA
TTAGCGCTTGGTTTAATGACGGCTTGTTTCTTTTCTGTGGCTGCGTGAAAGCCTTGAGGGGCTCCGGGAG
GGCCCTTTGTGCGGGGGGAGCGGCTCGGGGGGTGCGTGCGTGTGTGTGTGCGTGGGGAGCGCCGCGTGCG
GCTCCGCGCTGCCCGGCGGCTGTGAGCGCTGCGGGCGCGGCGCGGGGCTTTGTGCGCTCCGCAGTGTGCG
CGAGGGGAGCGCGGCCGGGGGCGGTGCCCCGCGGTGCGGGGGGGGCTGCGAGGGGAACAAAGGCTGCGTG
CGGGGTGTGTGCGTGGGGGGGTGAGCAGGGGGTGTGGGCGCGTCGGTCGGGCTGCAACCCCCCCTGCACC
CCCCTCCCCGAGTTGCTGAGCACGGCCCGGCTTCGGGTGCGGGGCTCCGTACGGGGCGTGGCGCGGGGCT
CGCCGTGCCGGGCGGGGGGTGGCGGCAGGTGGGGGTGCCGGGCGGGGCGGGGCCGCCTCGGGCCGGGGAG
GGCTCGGGGGAGGGGCGCGGCGGCCCCCGGAGCGCCGGCGGCTGTCGAGGCGCGGCGAGCCGCAGCCATT
GCCTTTTATGGTAATCGTGCGAGAGGGCGCAGGGACTTCCTTTGTCCCAAATCTGTGCGGAGCCGAAATC
TGGGAGGCGCCGCCGCACCCCCTCTAGCGGGCGCGGGGCGAAGCGGTGCGGCGCCGGCAGGAAGGAAATG
GGCGGGGAGGGCCTTCGTGCGTCGCCGCGCCGCCGTCCCCTTCTCCCTCTCCAGCCTCGGGGCTGTCCGC
GGGGGGACGGCTGCCTTCGGGGGGGACGGGGCAGGGCGGGGTTCGGCTTCTGGCGTGTGACCGGCGGCTC
TAGAGCCTCTGCTAACCATGTTCATGCCTTCTTCTTTTTCCTACAGCTCCTGGGCAACGTGCTGGTTATT
GTGCTGTCTCATCATTTTGGCAAAGAATTGCGGCCGTCTCAGGCCGAATTCAAGCTTGCCACCATGGGGA
TCCTTCCCAGCCCTGGGATGCCTGCGCTGCTCTCCCTCGTGAGCCTTCTCTCCGTGCTGCTGATGGGTTG
CGTAGCTGAAACCGGTGAGTCGATCCGAGAGACTGAGGTCATCGACCCCCAGGACCTCCTAGAAGGCCGA
TACTTCTCCGGAGCCCTACCAGACGATGAGGATGTAGTGGGGCCCGGGCAGGAATCTGATGACTTTGAGC
TGTCTGGCTCTGGAGATCTGGATGACTTGGAAGACTCCATGATCGGCCCTGAAGTTGTCCATCCCTTGGT
GCCTCTAGATAACCATATCCCTGAGAGGGCAGGGTCTGGGAGCCAAGTCCCCACCGAACCCAAGAAACTA
GAGGAGAATGAGGTTATCCCCAAGAGAATCTCACCCGTTGAAGAGAGTGAGGATGTGTCCAACAAGGTGT
CAATGTCCAGCACTGTGCAGGGCAGCAACATCTTTGAGAGAACGGAGGGTACCGGAGGTTCCGGTGGTTC
CGGTCTGAATGATATCTTTGAAGCTCAGAAGATTGAATGGCATGAAGGACGTACCAAGCACCACCATCAC
CATCACTAATGATCACTCGAGACTAGTATCGCGATAATTCACTCCTCAGGTGCAGGCTGCCTATCAGAAG
GTGGTGGCTGGTGTGGCCAATGCCCTGGCTCACAAATACCACTGAGATCTTTTTCCCTCTGCCAAAAATT
ATGGGGACATCATGAAGCCCCTTGAGCATCTGACTTCTGGCTAATAAAGGAAATTTATTTTCATTGCAAT
AGTGTGTTGGAATTTTTTGTGTCTCTCACTCGGAAGGACATATGGGAGGGCAAATCATTTAAAACATCAG
AATGAGTATTTGGTTTAGAGTTTGGCAACATATGCCCATATGCTGGCTGCCATGAACAAAGGTTGGCTAT
AAAGAGGTCATCAGTATATGAAACAGCCCCCTGCTGTCCATTCCTTATTCCATAGAAAAGCCTTGACTTG
AGGTTAGATTTTTTTTATATTTTGTTTTGTGTTATTTTTTTCTTTAACATCCCTAAAATTTTCCTTACAT
GTTTTACTAGCCAGATTTTTCCTCCTCTCCTGACTACTCCCAGTCATAGCTGTCCCTCTTCTCTTATGGA
GATCCCTCGACCTGCAGCCCAAGCTTGGCGTAATCATGGTCATAGCTGTTTCCTGTGTGAAATTGTTATC
CGCTCACAATTCCACACAACATACGAGCCGGAAGCATAAAGTGTAAAGCCTGGGGTGCCTAATGAGTGAG
CTAACTCACATTAATTGCGTTGCGCTCACTGCCCGCTTTCCAGTCGGGAAACCTGTCGTGCCAGCGGATC
GATCCGCTGCATTAATGAATCGGCCAACGCGCGGGGAGAGGCGGTTTGCGTATTGGGCGCTCTTCCGCTT
CCTCGCTCACTGACTCGCTGCGCTCGGTCGTTCGGCTGCGGCGAGCGGTATCAGCTCACTCAAAGGCGGT
AATACGGTTATCCACAGAATCAGGGGATAACGCAGGAAAGAACATGTGAGCAAAAGGCCAGCAAAAGGCC
AGGAACCGTAAAAAGGCCGCGTTGCTGGCGTTTTTCCATAGGCTCCGCCCCCCTGACGAGCATCACAAAA
ATCGACGCTCAAGTCAGAGGTGGCGAAACCCGACAGGACTATAAAGATACCAGGCGTTTCCCCCTGGAAG
CTCCCTCGTGCGCTCTCCTGTTCCGACCCTGCCGCTTACCGGATACCTGTCCGCCTTTCTCCCTTCGGGA
AGCGTGGCGCTTTCTCATAGCTCACGCTGTAGGTATCTCAGTTCGGTGTAGGTCGTTCGCTCCAAGCTGG
GCTGTGTGCACGAACCCCCCGTTCAGCCCGACCGCTGCGCCTTATCCGGTAACTATCGTCTTGAGTCCAA
CCCGGTAAGACACGACTTATCGCCACTGGCAGCAGCCACTGGTAACAGGATTAGCAGAGCGAGGTATGTA
GGCGGTGCTACAGAGTTCTTGAAGTGGTGGCCTAACTACGGCTACACTAGAAGAACAGTATTTGGTATCT
GCGCTCTGCTGAAGCCAGTTACCTTCGGAAAAAGAGTTGGTAGCTCTTGATCCGGCAAACAAACCACCGC
TGGTAGCGGTGGTTTTTTTGTTTGCAAGCAGCAGATTACGCGCAGAAAAAAAGGATCTCAAGAAGATCCT
TTGATCTTTTCTACGGGGTCTGACGCTCAGTGGAACGAAAACTCACGTTAAGGGATTTTGGTCATGAGAT
TATCAAAAAGGATCTTCACCTAGATCCTTTTAAATTAAAAATGAAGTTTTAAATCAATCTAAAGTATATA
TGAGTAAACTTGGTCTGACAGTTACCAATGCTTAATCAGTGAGGCACCTATCTCAGCGATCTGTCTATTT
CGTTCATCCATAGTTGCCTGACTCCCCGTCGTGTAGATAACTACGATACGGGAGGGCTTACCATCTGGCC
CCAGTGCTGCAATGATACCGCGAGACCCACGCTCACCGGCTCCAGATTTATCAGCAATAAACCAGCCAGC
CGGAAGGGCCGAGCGCAGAAGTGGTCCTGCAACTTTATCCGCCTCCATCCAGTCTATTAATTGTTGCCGG
GAAGCTAGAGTAAGTAGTTCGCCAGTTAATAGTTTGCGCAACGTTGTTGCCATTGCTACAGGCATCGTGG
TGTCACGCTCGTCGTTTGGTATGGCTTCATTCAGCTCCGGTTCCCAACGATCAAGGCGAGTTACATGATC
CCCCATGTTGTGCAAAAAAGCGGTTAGCTCCTTCGGTCCTCCGATCGTTGTCAGAAGTAAGTTGGCCGCA
GTGTTATCACTCATGGTTATGGCAGCACTGCATAATTCTCTTACTGTCATGCCATCCGTAAGATGCTTTT
CTGTGACTGGTGAGTACTCAACCAAGTCATTCTGAGAATAGTGTATGCGGCGACCGAGTTGCTCTTGCCC
GGCGTCAATACGGGATAATACCGCGCCACATAGCAGAACTTTAAAAGTGCTCATCATTGGAAAACGTTCT
TCGGGGCGAAAACTCTCAAGGATCTTACCGCTGTTGAGATCCAGTTCGATGTAACCCACTCGTGCACCCA
ACTGATCTTCAGCATCTTTTACTTTCACCAGCGTTTCTGGGTGAGCAAAAACAGGAAGGCAAAATGCCGC
AAAAAAGGGAATAAGGGCGACACGGAAATGTTGAATACTCATACTCTTCCTTTTTCAATATTATTGAAGC
ATTTATCAGGGTTATTGTCTCATGAGCGGATACATATTTGAATGTATTTAGAAAAATAAACAAATAGGGG
TTCCGCGCACATTTCCCCGAAAAGTGCCACCTGGGTC
Features (pLannotate 1.2.2; 14 found; start..end, strand, type, name):
      1..380     +  enhancer       CMV enhancer: human cytomegalovirus immediate early enhancer
    382..639     +  promoter       chicken β-actin promoter: contains a 21-bp deletion relative to the standard chicken β-actin promoter
    640..1656    +  intron         chimeric intron: chimera between introns from chicken β-actin and rabbit β-globin
   1654..1752    +  CDS            HBB (fragment): HBB_LEPEU - Experimental evidence at protein level: Swiss-Prot protein existence level 1. Involved in oxygen transport from the lung to the various peripheral tissues. From Lepus europaeus (European hare).
   1798..2217    +  CDS            SDC4 (fragment): SDC4_HUMAN - Experimental evidence at protein level: Swiss-Prot protein existence level 1. Cell surface proteoglycan that bears heparan sulfate. Regulates exosome biogenesis in concert with SDCBP and PDCD6IP (PubMed:22660413). From Homo sapiens (Human).
   2348..2422    +  CDS            HBB (fragment): HBB_PONPY - Experimental evidence at transcript level: Swiss-Prot protein existence level 2. Involved in oxygen transport from the lung to the various peripheral tissues. From Pongo pygmaeus (Bornean orangutan).
   2493..2548    +  polyA_signal   β-globin poly(A) signal: rabbit β-globin polyadenylation signal (Gil and Proudfoot, 1987)
   2933..2949    -  protein_bind   lac operator: The lac repressor binds to the lac operator to inhibit transcription in E. coli. This inhibition can be relieved by adding lactose or isopropyl-β-D-thiogalactopyranoside (IPTG). lac repressor encoded by lacI
   2957..2987    -  promoter       lac promoter: promoter for the E. coli lac operon
   3002..3023    -  protein_bind   CAP binding site: CAP binding activates transcription in the presence of cAMP. E. coli catabolite activator protein
   3039..3140    -  CDS            lacI (fragment): LACI_ECOLI - Experimental evidence at protein level: Swiss-Prot protein existence level 1. Repressor of the lactose operon. Binds allolactose as an inducer. From Escherichia coli (strain K12).
   3323..3911    -  rep_origin     ori: high-copy-number ColE1/pMB1/pBR322/pUC origin of replication
   4082..4942    -  CDS            AmpR: β-lactamase; bla; confers resistance to ampicillin, carbenicillin, and related antibiotics
   4943..5047    -  promoter       AmpR promoter: bla
