[The description below was written by a language model from this plasmid's Addgene catalogue record and pLannotate feature annotations shown in this document.]
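Description:
SDC4A-c001 is a mammalian expression plasmid built on the pHL-avitag3 backbone for producing the extracellular portion of human syndecan-4 (SDC4), a cell-surface heparan sulfate proteoglycan, as a secreted recombinant protein. It is maintained in E. coli as a high-copy plasmid through a ColE1/pUC-type origin and selected with ampicillin via the β-lactamase gene and its native promoter. Remnants of a lac promoter/operator region and a lacI fragment also appear in the backbone annotation; these look like cloning-vector carryover and have no stated role in expression.

Expression is driven by a CAG-type arrangement: the CMV immediate-early enhancer, the chicken β-actin promoter and a chimeric β-actin/β-globin intron, with a rabbit β-globin polyadenylation signal terminating the transcript. The short HBB fragments annotated on either side of the insert most likely reflect β-globin-derived sequence belonging to this intron and 3′ region rather than any intended globin coding sequence. The wild-type insert, cloned between AgeI and KpnI sites that were both preserved, encodes ectodomain residues 19–145. The native signal peptide is therefore replaced by an N-terminal PTPRS-derived signal peptide that directs secretion. At the C terminus the protein carries an AviTag followed by a 6×His tag, which allow site-specific biotinylation by BirA and metal-affinity purification. The tags are listed in the catalogue fields but were not separately annotated in the feature table.

The stated purpose is SDC4 protein expression, and the depositor notes that the product can be biotinylated, a property that in general permits capture on streptavidin. The sequence record is labelled a partial NGS result, although its length is close to that expected for backbone plus insert.
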