Addgene plasmid #205119: SDC4A-c001
Purpose: SDC4 protein expression
Depositing lab: Paul Brennan. Depositing organization: University of Oxford.
Backbone
  Vector backbone: pHL-avitag3
  Backbone size w/o insert (bp): 4706
  Vector type: Mammalian Expression
Growth in bacteria
  Bacterial resistance: Ampicillin, 100 μg/mL
  Growth temperature: 37°C
  Growth strain: DH5alpha
  Copy number: High Copy
Gene/Insert
  Gene/Insert name: SDC4
  Species: H. sapiens (human)
  Mutation: WT
  Entrez Gene: SDC4 (a.k.a. SYND4)
  Tag / fusion protein: PTPRSsp (N terminal on insert); AviTag-6His (C terminal on insert)
  Cloning method: Restriction Enzyme; 5′ cloning site AgeI (not destroyed); 3′ cloning site KpnI (not destroyed)
Terms and licenses: Academic/Nonprofit Terms; Industry Terms: Not Available to Industry
Depositor comments: Encodes residues . Encodes ectodomain residues 19-145. Can be biotinylated.
How to cite: SDC4A-c001 was a gift from Paul Brennan (Addgene plasmid # 205119 ; http://n2t.net/addgene:205119 ; RRID:Addgene_205119)
