>Addgene plasmid #205119 | SDC4A-c001 | depositor partial sequence | sequence record 399323 | ORF of expressed gene of interest
ATGGGGATCCTTCCCAGCCCTGGGATGCCTGCGCTGCTCTCCCTCGTGAGCCTTCTCTCCGTGCTGCTGA
TGGGTTGCGTAGCTGAAACCGGTGAGTCGATCCGAGAGACTGAGGTCATCGACCCCCAGGACCTCCTAGA
AGGCCGATACTTCTCCGGAGCCCTACCAGACGATGAGGATGTAGTGGGGCCCGGGCAGGAATCTGATGAC
TTTGAGCTGTCTGGCTCTGGAGATCTGGATGACTTGGAAGACTCCATGATCGGCCCTGAAGTTGTCCATC
CCTTGGTGCCTCTAGATAACCATATCCCTGAGAGGGCAGGGTCTGGGAGCCAAGTCCCCACCGAACCCAA
GAAACTAGAGGAGAATGAGGTTATCCCCAAGAGAATCTCACCCGTTGAAGAGAGTGAGGATGTGTCCAAC
AAGGTGTCAATGTCCAGCACTGTGCAGGGCAGCAACATCTTTGAGAGAACGGAGGGTACCGGAGGTTCCG
GTGGTTCCGGTCTGAATGATATCTTTGAAGCTCAGAAGATTGAATGGCATGAAGGACGTACCAAGCACCA
CCATCACCATCACTAA
